>Addgene plasmid #60663 | pAAV-hSynapsin-Flpo | addgene full sequence | sequence record 126688 | Addgene NGS result
TCCTGCAGGCAGCTGCGCGCTCGCTCGCTCACTGAGGCCGCCCGGGCGTCGGGCGACCTTTGGTCGCCCG
GCCTCAGTGAGCGAGCGAGCGCGCAGAGAGGGAGTGGCCAACTCCATCACTAGGGGTTCCTGCGGCCGCA
CGCGTTCTAGAAATATTAAGGTACGGGAGGTACTTGGAGCGGCCGCAATAAAATATCTTTATTTTCATTA
CATCTGTGTGTTGGTTTTTTGTGTGAATCGATAGTACTAACATACGCTCTCCATCAAAACAAAACGAAAC
AAAACAAACTAGCAAAATAGGCTGTCCCCAGTGCAAGTGCAGGTGCCAGAACATTTCTCTATTCTAGACT
CGAGCTGCAGAGGGCCCTGCGTATGAGTGCAAGTGGGTTTTAGGACCAGGATGAGGCGGGGTGGGGGTGC
CTACCTGACGACCGACCCCGACCCACTGGACAAGCACCCAACCCCCATTCCCCAAATTGCGCATCCCCTA
TCAGAGAGGGGGAGGGGAAACAGGATGCGGCGAGGCGCGTGCGCACTGCCAGCTTCAGCACCGCGGACAG
TGCCTTCGCCCCCGCCTGGCGGCGCGCGCCACCGCCGCCTCAGCACTGAAGGCGCGCTGACGTCACTCGC
CGGTCCCCCGCAAACTCCCCTTCCCGGCCACCTTGGTCGCGTCCGCGCCGCCGCCGGCCCAGCCGGACCG
CACCACGCGAGGCGCGAGATAGGGGGGCACGGGCGCGACCATCTGCGCTGCGGCGCCGGCGACTCAGCGC
TGCCTCAGTCTGCGGTGGGCAGCGGAGGAGTCGTGTCGTGCCTGAGAGCGCAGTCGAATTCAAGCTGCTA
GCAAGGATCCGCCGCCACCATGGCTCCTAAGAAGAAGAGGAAGGTGATGAGCCAGTTCGACATCCTGTGC
AAGACCCCCCCCAAGGTGCTGGTGCGGCAGTTCGTGGAGAGATTCGAGAGGCCCAGCGGCGAGAAGATCG
CCAGCTGTGCCGCCGAGCTGACCTACCTGTGCTGGATGATCACCCACAACGGCACCGCCATCAAGAGGGC
CACCTTCATGAGCTACAACACCATCATCAGCAACAGCCTGAGCTTCGACATCGTGAACAAGAGCCTGCAG
TTCAAGTACAAGACCCAGAAGGCCACCATCCTGGAGGCCAGCCTGAAGAAGCTGATCCCCGCCTGGGAGT
TCACCATCATCCCTTACAACGGCCAGAAGCACCAGAGCGACATCACCGACATCGTGTCCAGCCTGCAGCT
GCAGTTCGAGAGCAGCGAGGAGGCCGACAAGGGCAACAGCCACAGCAAGAAGATGCTGAAGGCCCTGCTG
TCCGAGGGCGAGAGCATCTGGGAGATCACCGAGAAGATCCTGAACAGCTTCGAGTACACCAGCAGGTTCA
CCAAGACCAAGACCCTGTACCAGTTCCTGTTCCTGGCCACATTCATCAACTGCGGCAGGTTCAGCGACAT
CAAGAACGTGGACCCCAAGAGCTTCAAGCTGGTGCAGAACAAGTACCTGGGCGTGATCATTCAGTGCCTG
GTGACCGAGACCAAGACAAGCGTGTCCAGGCACATCTACTTTTTCAGCGCCAGAGGCAGGATCGACCCCC
TGGTGTACCTGGACGAGTTCCTGAGGAACAGCGAGCCCGTGCTGAAGAGAGTGAACAGGACCGGCAACAG
CAGCAGCAACAAGCAGGAGTACCAGCTGCTGAAGGACAACCTGGTGCGCAGCTACAACAAGGCCCTGAAG
AAGAACGCCCCCTACCCCATCTTCGCTATCAAGAACGGCCCTAAGAGCCACATCGGCAGGCACCTGATGA
CCAGCTTTCTGAGCATGAAGGGCCTGACCGAGCTGACAAACGTGGTGGGCAACTGGAGCGACAAGAGGGC
CTCCGCCGTGGCCAGGACCACCTACACCCACCAGATCACCGCCATCCCCGACCACTACTTCGCCCTGGTG
TCCAGGTACTACGCCTACGACCCCATCAGCAAGGAGATGATCGCCCTGAAGGACGAGACCAACCCCATCG
AGGAGTGGCAGCACATCGAGCAGCTGAAGGGCAGCGCCGAGGGCAGCATCAGATACCCCGCCTGGAACGG
CATCATCAGCCAGGAGGTGCTGGACTACCTGAGCAGCTACATCAACAGGCGGATCTGAGAATTCAAGCTT
ATCGATAATCAACCTCTGGATTACAAAATTTGTGAAAGATTGACTGGTATTCTTAACTATGTTGCTCCTT
TTACGCTATGTGGATACGCTGCTTTAATGCCTTTGTATCATGCTATTGCTTCCCGTATGGCTTTCATTTT
CTCCTCCTTGTATAAATCCTGGTTGCTGTCTCTTTATGAGGAGTTGTGGCCCGTTGTCAGGCAACGTGGC
GTGGTGTGCACTGTGTTTGCTGACGCAACCCCCACTGGTTGGGGCATTGCCACCACCTGTCAGCTCCTTT
CCGGGACTTTCGCTTTCCCCCTCCCTATTGCCACGGCGGAACTCATCGCCGCCTGCCTTGCCCGCTGCTG
GACAGGGGCTCGGCTGTTGGGCACTGACAATTCCGTGGTGTTGTCGGGGAAATCATCGTCCTTTCCTTGG
CTGCTCGCCTGTGTTGCCACCTGGATTCTGCGCGGGACGCCCTTCTGCTACGTCCCTTCGGCCCTCAATC
CAGCGGACCTTCCTTCCCGCGGCCTGCTGCCGGCTCTGCGGCCTCTTCCGCGTCTTCGCCTTCGCCCTCA
GACGAGTCGGATCTCCCTTTGGGCCGCCTCCCCGCATCGATACCGTCGACTAGAGCTCGCTGATCAGCCT
CGACTGTGCCTTCTAGTTGCCAGCCATCTGTTGTTTGCCCCTCCCCCGTGCCTTCCTTGACCCTGGAAGG
TGCCACTCCCACTGTCCTTTCCTAATAAAATGAGGAAATTGCATCGCATTGTCTGAGTAGGTGTCATTCT
ATTCTGGGGGGTGGGGTGGGGCAGGACAGCAAGGGGGAGGATTGGGAAGACAATAGCAGGCATGCTGGGG
AGAGATCTGAGGAACCCCTAGTGATGGAGTTGGCCACTCCCTCTCTGCGCGCTCGCTCGCTCACTGAGGC
CGGGCGACCAAAGGTCGCCCGACGCCCGGGCTTTGCCCGGGCGGCCTCAGTGAGCGAGCGAGCGCGCAGA
GAGGGAGTGGCCCCCCCCCCCCCCCCTGCAGCCTGGCGTAATAGCGAAGAGGCCCGCACCGATCGCCCTT
CCCAACAGTTGCGCAGCCTGAATGGCGAATGG
[124 nt withheld, positions 3253-3376]
C
[91 nt withheld, positions 3378-3468]
A
[49 nt withheld, positions 3470-3518]
CCTTTGACGTTGGAGTCCACGTTCTTT
[37 nt withheld, positions 3546-3582]
ACCCTATCTCGGTCTATTCTTTTGATTTATAAGGGATTTTGCCGATTTCGGCCTATTGGTTAAAAAATGA
GCTGATTTAACAAAAATTTAACGCGAATTTTAACAAAATATTAACGCTTACAATTTCCTGATGCGGTATT
TTCTCCTTACGCATCTGTGCGGTATTTCACACCGCATATGGTGCACTCTCAGTACAATCTGCTCTGATGC
CGCATAGTTAAGCCAGCCCCGACACCCGCCAACACCCGCTGACGCGCCCTGACGGGCTTGTCTGCTCCCG
GCATCCGCTTACAGACAAGCTGTGACCGTCTCCGGGAGCTGCATGTGTCAGAGGTTTTCACCGTCATCAC
CGAAACGCGCGAGACGAAAGGGCCTCGTGATACGCCTATTTTTATAGGTTAATGTCATGATAATAATGGT
TTCTTAGACGTCAGGTGGCACTTTTCGGGGAAATGTGCGCGGAACCCCTATTTGTTTATTTTTCTAAATA
CATTCAAATATGTATCCGCTCATGAGACAATAACCCTGATAAATGCTTCAATAATATTGAAAAAGGAAGA
GTATGAGTATTCAACATTTCCGTGTCGCCCTTATTCCCTTTTTTGCGGCATTTTGCCTTCCTGTTTTTGC
TCACCCAGAAACGCTGGTGAAAGTAAAAGATGCTGAAGATCAGTTGGGTGCACGAGTGGGTTACATCGAA
CTGGATCTCAACAGCGGTAAGATCCTTGAGAGTTTTCGCCCCGAAGAACGTTTTCCAATGATGAGCACTT
TTAAAGTTCTGCTATGTGGCGCGGTATTATCCCGTATTGACGCCGGGCAAGAGCAACTCGGTCGCCGCAT
ACACTATTCTCAGAATGACTTGGTTGAGTACTCACCAGTCACAGAAAAGCATCTTACGGATGGCATGACA
GTAAGAGAATTATGCAGTGCTGCCATAACCATGAGTGATAACACTGCGGCCAACTTACTTCTGACAACGA
TCGGAGGACCGAAGGAGCTAACCGCTTTTTTGCACAACATGGGGGATCATGTAACTCGCCTTGATCGTTG
GGAACCGGAGCTGAATGAAGCCATACCAAACGACGAGCGTGACACCACGATGCCTGTAGCAATGGCAACA
ACGTTGCGCAAACTATTAACTGGCGAACTACTTACTCTAGCTTCCCGGCAACAATTAATAGACTGGATGG
AGGCGGATAAAGTTGCAGGACCACTTCTGCGCTCGGCCCTTCCGGCTGGCTGGTTTATTGCTGATAAATC
TGGAGCCGGTGAGCGTGGGTCTCGCGGTATCATTGCAGCACTGGGGCCAGATGGTAAGCCCTCCCGTATC
GTAGTTATCTACACGACGGGGAGTCAGGCAACTATGGATGAACGAAATAGACAGATCGCTGAGATAGGTG
CCTCACTGATTAAGCATTGGTAACTGTCAGACCAAGTTTACTCATATATACTTTAGATTGATTTAAAACT
TCATTTTTAATTTAAAAGGATCTAGGTGAAGATCCTTTTTGATAATCTCATGACCAAAATCCCTTAACGT
GAGTTTTCGTTCCACTGAGCGTCAGACCCCGTAGAAAAGATCAAAGGATCTTCTTGAGATCCTTTTTTTC
TGCGCGTAATCTGCTGCTTGCAAACAAAAAAACCACCGCTACCAGCGGTGGTTTGTTTGCCGGATCAAGA
GCTACCAACTCTTTTTCCGAAGGTAACTGGCTTCAGCAGAGCGCAGATACCAAATACTGTTCTTCTAGTG
TAGCCGTAGTTAGGCCACCACTTCAAGAACTCTGTAGCACCGCCTACATACCTCGCTCTGCTAATCCTGT
TACCAGTGGCTGCTGCCAGTGGCGATAAGTCGTGTCTTACCGGGTTGGACTCAAGACGATAGTTACCGGA
TAAGGCGCAGCGGTCGGGCTGAACGGGGGGTTCGTGCACACAGCCCAGCTTGGAGCGAACGACCTACACC
GAACTGAGATACCTACAGCGTGAGCTATGAGAAAGCGCCACGCTTCCCGAAGGGAGAAAGGCGGACAGGT
ATCCGGTAAGCGGCAGGGTCGGAACAGGAGAGCGCACGAGGGAGCTTCCAGGGGGAAACGCCTGGTATCT
TTATAGTCCTGTCGGGTTTCGCCACCTCTGACTTGAGCGTCGATTTTTGTGATGCTCGTCAGGGGGGCGG
AGCCTATGGAAAAACGCCAGCAACGCGGCCTTTTTACGGTTCCTGGCCTTTTGCTGGCCTTTTGCTCACA
TG
Features (pLannotate 1.2.2; 17 found; start..end, strand, type, name):
     13..40      +  repeat_region  AAV2 ITR (fragment): inverted terminal repeat of adeno-associated virus serotype 2 inverted
     69..96      +  repeat_region  AAV2 ITR (fragment): inverted terminal repeat of adeno-associated virus serotype 2 inverted
    187..235     +  polyA_signal   poly(A) signal: synthetic polyadenylation signal
    249..340     +  misc_feature   pause site: RNA polymerase II transcriptional pause signal from the human α2 globin gene
    376..823     +  promoter       hSyn promoter: human synapsin I promoter; confers neuron-specific expression (Kügler et al., 2003)
    860..2158    +  CDS            FLPo: nuclear-targeted site-specific recombinase FLPo is a mouse codon-optimized fusion between the SV40 nuclear localization signal and a thermostable version of the Saccharomyces cerevisiae site-specific recombinase FLP. Recombination occurs at FRT sequences.
   2177..2765    +  misc_feature   WPRE: woodchuck hepatitis virus posttranscriptional regulatory element
   2804..3011    +  polyA_signal   bGH poly(A) signal: bovine growth hormone polyadenylation signal
   3020..3149    +  repeat_region  AAV2 ITR (fragment): inverted terminal repeat of adeno-associated virus serotype 2 inverted
   3160..3176    -  promoter       chicken β-actin promoter (fragment): contains a 21-bp deletion relative to the standard chicken β-actin promoter
   3183..3249    +  CDS            lacZα (fragment): LacZα fragment of β-galactosidase; lacZ fragment
   3253..3681    +  rep_origin     f1 ori (sequence partly withheld): f1 bacteriophage origin of replication; arrow indicates direction of (+) strand synthesis
   3709..3808    -  misc_feature   bom (fragment): basis of mobility region from pBR322
   3910..3945    -  CDS            rop (fragment): Rop protein, which maintains plasmids at low copy number; rop
   4040..4144    +  promoter       AmpR promoter: bla
   4145..5005    +  CDS            AmpR: β-lactamase; bla; confers resistance to ampicillin, carbenicillin, and related antibiotics
   5176..5764    +  rep_origin     ori: high-copy-number ColE1/pMB1/pBR322/pUC origin of replication
