[The description below was written by a language model from this plasmid's Addgene catalogue record and pLannotate feature annotations shown in this document.]
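Description:
pAAV-hSynapsin-Flpo is an adeno-associated virus transfer plasmid built on a pAAV backbone for neuron-restricted expression of the site-specific recombinase FLPo. It is maintained in bacteria through a high-copy ColE1/pUC-type origin and selected with ampicillin via the β-lactamase gene and its native promoter. An f1 phage origin is also present, along with short remnants of lacZα, bom and rop that appear to be backbone leftovers without a functional role. The annotated full sequence is about 5.8 kb. The left-hand AAV2 inverted terminal repeat is detected only as two short fragments and the right-hand one as a longer fragment, which is a common outcome when these structured repeats are sequenced and annotated.

Between the ITRs, which direct replication and packaging of the cassette into AAV particles, the human synapsin I promoter drives FLPo, a mouse codon-optimized, thermostable version of yeast FLP fused to an SV40 nuclear localization signal. The coding sequence is followed by a WPRE, which enhances transcript stability and expression, and a bovine growth hormone polyadenylation signal. Upstream of the promoter sit a synthetic poly(A) signal and a transcriptional pause site from the human α2 globin gene, an arrangement that typically insulates the cassette from read-through transcription originating in the ITR or flanking sequence.

Once packaged and delivered to the brain, the vector supplies Flp activity in neurons, where it recombines FRT sites to switch on, invert or excise Flp-dependent transgenes or alleles. The associated publication concerns excitation and inhibition in visual cortical neurons, consistent with use in circuit-level genetic manipulation, although the record's stated purpose gives no further detail.
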