Addgene plasmid #60663: pAAV-hSynapsin-Flpo
Purpose: Expresses pAAV-hSynapsin-Flpo
Depositing lab: Massimo Scanziani. Depositing organization: University of California, San Diego (UCSD). Publication: Equalizing excitation-inhibition ratios across visual cortical neurons. Xue M, Atallah BV, Scanziani M. Nature. 2014 Jul 31;511(7511):596-600. doi: 10.1038/nature13321. Epub 2014 Jun 22. PubMed 25043046.
Backbone
  Vector backbone: pAAV
  Backbone size w/o insert (bp): 4335
  Vector type: AAV
Growth in bacteria
  Bacterial resistance: Ampicillin, 100 μg/mL
  Growth temperature: 37°C
  Growth strain: Stbl3
  Copy number: Unknown
Gene/Insert
  Gene/Insert name: Flpo
  Insert size (bp): 1800
  Promoter: hSynapsin1
  Cloning method: Unknown
  Sequencing primers: 5′ hSyn1pro-F; 3′ WPRE-R
Terms and licenses: Academic/Nonprofit Terms; Industry Terms: Not Available to Industry
How to cite: pAAV-hSynapsin-Flpo was a gift from Massimo Scanziani (Addgene plasmid # 60663 ; http://n2t.net/addgene:60663 ; RRID:Addgene_60663)
