>Addgene plasmid #60663 | pAAV-hSynapsin-Flpo | addgene partial sequence | sequence record 98796 | FLPo-rev 5'-TGTTCACGATGTCGAAGCTC-3'
GCTCATGAAGGTGGCCCTCTTGATGGCGGTGCCGTTGTGGGTGATCATCCAGCACAGGTAGGTCAGCTCG
GCGGCACAGCTGGCGATCTTCTCGCCGCTGGGCCTCTCGAATCTCTCCACGAACTGCCGCACCAGCACCT
TGGGGGGGGTCTTGCACAGGATGTCGAACTGGCTCATCACCTTCCTCTTCTTCTTAGGAGCCATGGTGGC
GGCGGATCCTTGCTAGCAGCTTGAATTCGACTGCGCTCTCAGGCACGACACGACTCCTCCGCTGCCCA
