>Addgene plasmid #60663 | pAAV-hSynapsin-Flpo | addgene partial sequence | sequence record 99131 | hSyn1pro-F 5'-gcaagtgggttttaggacca-3'
ACGACCGACCCCGACCCACTGGACAAGCACCCAACCCCCATTCCCCAAATTGCGCATCCCCTATCAGAGA
GGGGGAGGGGAAACAGGATGCGGCGAGGCGCGTGCGCACTGCCAGCTTCAGCACCGCGGACAGTGCCTTC
GCCCCCGCCTGGCGGCGCGCGCCACCGCCGCCTCAGCACTGAAGGCGCGCTGACGTCACTCGCCGGTCCC
CCGCAAACTCCCCTTCCCGGCCACCTTGGTCGCGTCCGCGCCGCCGCCGGCCCAGCCGGACCGCACCACG
CGAGGCGCGAGATAGGGGGGCACGGGCGCGACCATCTGCGCTGCGGCGCCGGCGACTCAGCGCTGCCTCA
GTCTGCGGTGGGCAGCGGAGGAGTCGTGTC
